>Addgene plasmid #125991 | 184_pAAV-ProD15-CatCh-GFP-WPRE | depositor full sequence | sequence record 241141 | 184_pAAV-ProD15-CatCh-GFP-WPRE sequence 6382 bps
CCTGCAGGCAGCTGCGCGCTCGCTCGCTCACTGAGGCCGCCCGGGCGTCGGGCGACCTTTGGTCGCCCGG
CCTCAGTGAGCGAGCGAGCGCGCAGAGAGGGAGTGGCCAACTCCATCACTAGGGGTTCCTGCGGCCGCAC
GCGTATCCTGGGGTTTAAACAGGACTAGGTCCACTGGGAGAAGAGGAAGTCAAACAGGACTAGTCATCGA
TAGGCTAGCCAGCTTAATTAATCAGATAGATCTGGGTGGCCAAGCTGACCTTCCATCTCCTCCTATTTCC
CATTTACCTTCACCTACTCTCTGCCCACCACCCTATACCACTCCATCCATCCACCCTCTGAGGCTCCATA
GCTAGCAGTCAAGAGAAACTTCTTCATACATCCTGAGAGGAGTTGCAACTCTTGATTGTTCTTTGGCAAC
CCCCATCTACACCTGGGGCTCTCACCGTCTCTCTCCAGGAAGCCTGCTGACAGTTCAGGACTTGGCTGCC
TTCCAGCCTGAAGTGGTGGAACCCCTGGAGATGCCCCTAGGAAACTATACCCTGTACTCGCCGCCGCCGC
CTGCAGGGGGCGCTATTCTTAGCTTCATTCTCAATGTGCTGAAAGGTAAGACCTTCTCGGGCTTCCCCTC
TGCCCTTTAGCCCCACCCGAGGAGAGGCTGAGCTCTCAGCTCATCGCAGACTTTGAGGGAACACATTAGC
TTCTCGTCACTCTATCCTCACATGGTCCTGCTGGAGTTAGTAGAGGGTATATAATGGAAGCTCGACTTCC
AGCTATCACATCCACTGTGTTGTTGTGAACTGGAATCCACTATAGGCCAGGATCCGCCACCATGGATTAT
GGAGGCGCCCTGAGTGCCGTTGGGCGCGAGCTGCTATTTGTAACGAACCCAGTAGTCGTCAATGGCTCTG
TACTTGTGCCTGAGGACCAGTGTTACTGCGCGGGCTGGATTGAGTCGCGTGGCACAAACGGTGCCCAAAC
GGCGTCGAACGTGCTGCAATGGCTTGCTGCTGGCTTCTCCATCCTACTGCTTATGTTTTACGCCTACCAA
ACATGGAAGTCAACCTGCGGCTGGGAGGAGATCTATGTGTGCGCTATCGAGATGGTCAAGGTGATTCTCG
AGTTCTTCTTCGAGTTTAAGAACCCGTCCATGCTGTATCTAGCCACAGGCCACCGCGTCCAGTGGTTGCG
TTACGCCGAGTGGCTTCTCACCTGCCCGGTCATTTGCATTCACCTGTCAAACCTGACGGGCTTGTCCAAC
GACTACAGCAGGCGCACCATGGGTCTGCTTGTGTCTGATATTGGCACAATTGTGTGGGGCGCCACTTCCG
CCATGGCCACCGGATACGTCAAGGTCATCTTCTTCTGCCTGGGTCTGTGTTATGGTGCTAACACGTTCTT
TCACGCTGCCAAGGCCTACATCGAGGGTTACCACACCGTGCCGAAGGGCCGGTGTCGCCAGGTGGTGACT
GGCATGGCTTGGCTCTTCTTCGTATCATGGGGTATGTTCCCCATCCTGTTCATCCTCGGCCCCGAGGGCT
TCGGCGTCCTGAGCGTGTACGGCTCCACCGTCGGCCACACCATCATTGACCTGATGTCGAAGAACTGCTG
GGGTCTGCTCGGCCACTACCTGCGCGTGCTGATCCACGAGCATATCCTCATCCACGGCGACATTCGCAAG
ACCACCAAATTGAACATTGGTGGCACTGAGATTGAGGTCGAGACGCTGGTGGAGGACGAGGCCGAGGCTG
GCGCGGTACCCATGGTGAGCAAGGGCGAGGAGCTGTTCACCGGGGTGGTGCCCATCCTGGTCGAGCTGGA
CGGCGACGTAAACGGCCACAAGTTCAGCGTGTCCGGCGAGGGCGAGGGCGATGCCACCTACGGCAAGCTG
ACCCTGAAGTTCATCTGCACCACCGGCAAGCTGCCCGTGCCCTGGCCCACCCTCGTGACCACCCTGACCT
ACGGCGTGCAGTGCTTCAGCCGCTACCCCGACCACATGAAGCAGCACGACTTCTTCAAGTCCGCCATGCC
CGAAGGCTACGTCCAGGAGCGCACCATCTTCTTCAAGGACGACGGCAACTACAAGACCCGCGCCGAGGTG
AAGTTCGAGGGCGACACCCTGGTGAACCGCATCGAGCTGAAGGGCATCGACTTCAAGGAGGACGGCAACA
TCCTGGGGCACAAGCTGGAGTACAACTACAACAGCCACAACGTCTATATCATGGCCGACAAGCAGAAGAA
CGGCATCAAGGTGAACTTCAAGATCCGCCACAACATCGAGGACGGCAGCGTGCAGCTCGCCGACCACTAC
CAGCAGAACACCCCCATCGGCGACGGCCCCGTGCTGCTGCCCGACAACCACTACCTGAGCACCCAGTCCG
CCCTGAGCAAAGACCCCAACGAGAAGCGCGATCACATGGTCCTGCTGGAGTTCGTGACCGCCGCCGGGAT
CACTCTCGGCATGGACGAGCTGTACAAGTGATAAGAATTCGATATCAAGCTTATCGATAATCAACCTCTG
GATTACAAAATTTGTGAAAGATTGACTGGTATTCTTAACTATGTTGCTCCTTTTACGCTATGTGGATACG
CTGCTTTAATGCCTTTGTATCATGCTATTGCTTCCCGTATGGCTTTCATTTTCTCCTCCTTGTATAAATC
CTGGTTGCTGTCTCTTTATGAGGAGTTGTGGCCCGTTGTCAGGCAACGTGGCGTGGTGTGCACTGTGTTT
GCTGACGCAACCCCCACTGGTTGGGGCATTGCCACCACCTGTCAGCTCCTTTCCGGGACTTTCGCTTTCC
CCCTCCCTATTGCCACGGCGGAACTCATCGCCGCCTGCCTTGCCCGCTGCTGGACAGGGGCTCGGCTGTT
GGGCACTGACAATTCCGTGGTGTTGTCGGGGAAATCATCGTCCTTTCCTTGGCTGCTCGCCTATGTTGCC
ACCTGGATTCTGCGCGGGACGTCCTTCTGCTACGTCCCTTCGGCCCTCAATCCAGCGGACCTTCCTTCCC
GCGGCCTGCTGCCGGCTCTGCGGCCTCTTCCGCGTCTTCGCCTTCGCCCTCAGACGAGTCGGATCTCCCT
TTGGGCCGCCTCCCCGCATCGATACCGAGCGCTGCTCGAGAGATCTACGGGTGGCATCCCTGTGACCCCT
CCCCAGTGCCTCTCCTGGCCCTGGAAGTTGCCACTCCAGTGCCCACCAGCCTTGTCCTAATAAAATTAAG
TTGCATCATTTTGTCTGACTAGGTGTCCTTCTATAATATTATGGGGTGGAGGGGGGTGGTATGGAGCAAG
GGGCAAGTTGGGAAGACAACCTGTAGGGCCTGCGGGGTCTATTGGGAACCAAGCTGGAGTGCAGTGGCAC
AATCTTGGCTCACTGCAATCTCCGCCTCCTGGGTTCAAGCGATTCTCCTGCCTCAGCCTCCCGAGTTGTT
GGGATTCCAGGCATGCATGACCAGGCTCAGCTAATTTTTGTTTTTTTGGTAGAGACGGGGTTTCACCATA
TTGGCCAGGCTGGTCTCCAACTCCTAATCTCAGGTGATCTACCCACCTTGGCCTCCCAAATTGCTGGGAT
TACAGGCGTGAACCACTGCTCCCTTCCCTGTCCTTCTGATTTTGTAGGTAACCACGTGCGGACCGAGCGG
CCGCAGGAACCCCTAGTGATGGAGTTGGCCACTCCCTCTCTGCGCGCTCGCTCGCTCACTGAGGCCGGGC
GACCAAAGGTCGCCCGACGCCCGGGCTTTGCCCGGGCGGCCTCAGTGAGCGAGCGAGCGCGCAGCTGCCT
GCAGGGGCGCCTGATGCGGTATTTTCTCCTTACGCATCTGTGCGGTATTTCACACCGCATA
[142 nt withheld, positions 3842-3983]
C
[141 nt withheld, positions 3985-4125]
CCTTTGACGTTGGAGTCCACGTTCTTT
[37 nt withheld, positions 4153-4189]
ACCCTATCTCGGGCTATTCTTTTGATTTATAAGGGATTTTGCCGATTTCGGCCTATTGGTTAAAAAATGA
GCTGATTTAACAAAAATTTAACGCGAATTTTAACAAAATATTAACGTTTACAATTTTATGGTGCACTCTC
AGTACAATCTGCTCTGATGCCGCATAGTTAAGCCAGCCCCGACACCCGCCAACACCCGCTGACGCGCCCT
GACGGGCTTGTCTGCTCCCGGCATCCGCTTACAGACAAGCTGTGACCGTCTCCGGGAGCTGCATGTGTCA
GAGGTTTTCACCGTCATCACCGAAACGCGCGAGACGAAAGGGCCTCGTGATACGCCTATTTTTATAGGTT
AATGTCATGATAATAATGGTTTCTTAGACGTCAGGTGGCACTTTTCGGGGAAATGTGCGCGGAACCCCTA
TTTGTTTATTTTTCTAAATACATTCAAATATGTATCCGCTCATGAGACAATAACCCTGATAAATGCTTCA
ATAATATTGAAAAAGGAAGAGTATGAGTATTCAACATTTCCGTGTCGCCCTTATTCCCTTTTTTGCGGCA
TTTTGCCTTCCTGTTTTTGCTCACCCAGAAACGCTGGTGAAAGTAAAAGATGCTGAAGATCAGTTGGGTG
CACGAGTGGGTTACATCGAACTGGATCTCAACAGCGGTAAGATCCTTGAGAGTTTTCGCCCCGAAGAACG
TTTTCCAATGATGAGCACTTTTAAAGTTCTGCTATGTGGCGCGGTATTATCCCGTATTGACGCCGGGCAA
GAGCAACTCGGTCGCCGCATACACTATTCTCAGAATGACTTGGTTGAGTACTCACCAGTCACAGAAAAGC
ATCTTACGGATGGCATGACAGTAAGAGAATTATGCAGTGCTGCCATAACCATGAGTGATAACACTGCGGC
CAACTTACTTCTGACAACGATCGGAGGACCGAAGGAGCTAACCGCTTTTTTGCACAACATGGGGGATCAT
GTAACTCGCCTTGATCGTTGGGAACCGGAGCTGAATGAAGCCATACCAAACGACGAGCGTGACACCACGA
TGCCTGTAGCAATGGCAACAACGTTGCGCAAACTATTAACTGGCGAACTACTTACTCTAGCTTCCCGGCA
ACAATTAATAGACTGGATGGAGGCGGATAAAGTTGCAGGACCACTTCTGCGCTCGGCCCTTCCGGCTGGC
TGGTTTATTGCTGATAAATCTGGAGCCGGTGAGCGTGGGTCTCGCGGTATCATTGCAGCACTGGGGCCAG
ATGGTAAGCCCTCCCGTATCGTAGTTATCTACACGACGGGGAGTCAGGCAACTATGGATGAACGAAATAG
ACAGATCGCTGAGATAGGTGCCTCACTGATTAAGCATTGGTAACTGTCAGACCAAGTTTACTCATATATA
CTTTAGATTGATTTAAAACTTCATTTTTAATTTAAAAGGATCTAGGTGAAGATCCTTTTTGATAATCTCA
TGACCAAAATCCCTTAACGTGAGTTTTCGTTCCACTGAGCGTCAGACCCCGTAGAAAAGATCAAAGGATC
TTCTTGAGATCCTTTTTTTCTGCGCGTAATCTGCTGCTTGCAAACAAAAAAACCACCGCTACCAGCGGTG
GTTTGTTTGCCGGATCAAGAGCTACCAACTCTTTTTCCGAAGGTAACTGGCTTCAGCAGAGCGCAGATAC
CAAATACTGTCCTTCTAGTGTAGCCGTAGTTAGGCCACCACTTCAAGAACTCTGTAGCACCGCCTACATA
CCTCGCTCTGCTAATCCTGTTACCAGTGGCTGCTGCCAGTGGCGATAAGTCGTGTCTTACCGGGTTGGAC
TCAAGACGATAGTTACCGGATAAGGCGCAGCGGTCGGGCTGAACGGGGGGTTCGTGCACACAGCCCAGCT
TGGAGCGAACGACCTACACCGAACTGAGATACCTACAGCGTGAGCTATGAGAAAGCGCCACGCTTCCCGA
AGGGAGAAAGGCGGACAGGTATCCGGTAAGCGGCAGGGTCGGAACAGGAGAGCGCACGAGGGAGCTTCCA
GGGGGAAACGCCTGGTATCTTTATAGTCCTGTCGGGTTTCGCCACCTCTGACTTGAGCGTCGATTTTTGT
GATGCTCGTCAGGGGGGCGGAGCCTATGGAAAAACGCCAGCAACGCGGCCTTTTTACGGTTCCTGGCCTT
TTGCTGGCCTTTTGCTCACATGT
Features (pLannotate 1.2.2; 18 found; start..end, strand, type, name):
     12..39      +  repeat_region  AAV2 ITR (fragment): inverted terminal repeat of adeno-associated virus serotype 2 inverted
     68..95      +  repeat_region  AAV2 ITR (fragment): inverted terminal repeat of adeno-associated virus serotype 2 inverted
    458..619     +  CDS            Ggt5 (fragment): GGT5_MOUSE - Also known as Ggtla1. Experimental evidence at protein level: Swiss-Prot protein existence level 1. Cleaves the gamma-glutamyl peptide bond of glutathione and glutathione-S-conjugate (By similarity). Converts leukotriene C4 (LTC4), a glutathione-S-conjugate, to leukotriene D4 (LTD4) (PubMed:9774450, PubMed:11463821, PubMed:12163373). Does not cleaves gamma-glutamyl compounds such as gamma-glutamyl leucine. May also catalyze a transpeptidation reaction in addition to the hydrolysis reaction, transferring the gamma-glutamyl moiety to an acceptor amino acid to form a new gamma-glutam
    718..738     +  CDS            VC155 (fragment): C-terminal fragment of mVenus for use in bimolecular fluorescence complementation (BiFC) (Kodama and Hu, 2010)
    741..772     +  promoter       minP: minimal TATA-box promoter with low basal activity
    832..1757    +  CDS            ChR2 (fragment): N-terminal fragment of channelrhodopsin-2 from the alga Chlamydomonas reinhardtii (Nagel et al., 2003) blue light-activated cation channel
   1762..2478    +  CDS            EGFP: EGFP is a basic (constitutively fluorescent) green fluorescent protein published in 1996, derived from Aequorea victoria. It is reported to be a rapidly-maturing weak dimer with moderate acid sensitivity.
   2485..2509    +  misc_feature   MCS (fragment): pBluescript multiple cloning site
   2509..3097    +  misc_feature   WPRE: woodchuck hepatitis virus posttranscriptional regulatory element
   3129..3605    +  polyA_signal   hGH poly(A) signal: human growth hormone polyadenylation signal
   3645..3785    +  repeat_region  AAV2 ITR: inverted terminal repeat of adeno-associated virus serotype 2 inverted
   3790..3841    -  misc_feature   bom (fragment): basis of mobility region from pBR322
   3860..4240    +  rep_origin     M13 ori (sequence partly withheld): M13 bacteriophage origin of replication; arrow indicates direction of (+) strand synthesis
   4316..4365    -  misc_feature   bom (fragment): basis of mobility region from pBR322
   4467..4502    -  CDS            rop (fragment): Rop protein, which maintains plasmids at low copy number; rop
   4597..4701    +  promoter       AmpR promoter: bla
   4702..5562    +  CDS            AmpR: β-lactamase; bla; confers resistance to ampicillin, carbenicillin, and related antibiotics
   5733..6321    +  rep_origin     ori: high-copy-number ColE1/pMB1/pBR322/pUC origin of replication
