>Addgene plasmid #125991 | 184_pAAV-ProD15-CatCh-GFP-WPRE | addgene full sequence | sequence record 256914 | Addgene NGS Result
GCGGCCGCACGCGTATCCTGGGGTTTAAACAGGACTAGGTCCACTGGGAGAAGAGGAAGTCAAACAGGAC
TAGTCATCGATAGGCTAGCCAGCTTAATTAATCAGATAGATCTGGGTGGCCAAGCTGACCTTCCATCTCC
TCCTATTTCCCATTTACCTTCACCTACTCTCTGCCCACCACCCTATACCACTCCATCCATCCACCCTCTG
AGGCTCCATAGCTAGCAGTCAAGAGAAACTTCTTCATACATCCTGAGAGGAGTTGCAACTCTTGATTGTT
CTTTGGCAACCCCCATCTACACCTGGGGCTCTCACCGTCTCTCTCCAGGAAGCCTGCTGACAGTTCAGGA
CTTGGCTGCCTTCCAGCCTGAAGTGGTGGAACCCCTGGAGATGCCCCTAGGAAACTATACCCTGTACTCG
CCGCCGCCGCCTGCAGGGGGCGCTATTCTTAGCTTCATTCTCAATGTGCTGAAAGGTAAGACCTTCTCGG
GCTTCCCCTCTGCCCTTTAGCCCCACCCGAGGAGAGGCTGAGCTCTCAGCTCATCGCAGACTTTGAGGGA
ACACATTAGCTTCTCGTCACTCTATCCTCACATGGTCCTGCTGGAGTTAGTAGAGGGTATATAATGGAAG
CTCGACTTCCAGCTATCACATCCACTGTGTTGTTGTGAACTGGAATCCACTATAGGCCAGGATCCGCCAC
CATGGATTATGGAGGCGCCCTGAGTGCCGTTGGGCGCGAGCTGCTATTTGTAACGAACCCAGTAGTCGTC
AATGGCTCTGTACTTGTGCCTGAGGACCAGTGTTACTGCGCGGGCTGGATTGAGTCGCGTGGCACAAACG
GTGCCCAAACGGCGTCGAACGTGCTGCAATGGCTTGCTGCTGGCTTCTCCATCCTACTGCTTATGTTTTA
CGCCTACCAAACATGGAAGTCAACCTGCGGCTGGGAGGAGATCTATGTGTGCGCTATCGAGATGGTCAAG
GTGATTCTCGAGTTCTTCTTCGAGTTTAAGAACCCGTCCATGCTGTATCTAGCCACAGGCCACCGCGTCC
AGTGGTTGCGTTACGCCGAGTGGCTTCTCACCTGCCCGGTCATTTGCATTCACCTGTCAAACCTGACGGG
CTTGTCCAACGACTACAGCAGGCGCACCATGGGTCTGCTTGTGTCTGATATTGGCACAATTGTGTGGGGC
GCCACTTCCGCCATGGCCACCGGATACGTCAAGGTCATCTTCTTCTGCCTGGGTCTGTGTTATGGTGCTA
ACACGTTCTTTCACGCTGCCAAGGCCTACATCGAGGGTTACCACACCGTGCCGAAGGGCCGGTGTCGCCA
GGTGGTGACTGGCATGGCTTGGCTCTTCTTCGTATCATGGGGTATGTTCCCCATCCTGTTCATCCTCGGC
CCCGAGGGCTTCGGCGTCCTGAGCGTGTACGGCTCCACCGTCGGCCACACCATCATTGACCTGATGTCGA
AGAACTGCTGGGGTCTGCTCGGCCACTACCTGCGCGTGCTGATCCACGAGCATATCCTCATCCACGGCGA
CATTCGCAAGACCACCAAATTGAACATTGGTGGCACTGAGATTGAGGTCGAGACGCTGGTGGAGGACGAG
GCCGAGGCTGGCGCGGTACCCATGGTGAGCAAGGGCGAGGAGCTGTTCACCGGGGTGGTGCCCATCCTGG
TCGAGCTGGACGGCGACGTAAACGGCCACAAGTTCAGCGTGTCCGGCGAGGGCGAGGGCGATGCCACCTA
CGGCAAGCTGACCCTGAAGTTCATCTGCACCACCGGCAAGCTGCCCGTGCCCTGGCCCACCCTCGTGACC
ACCCTGACCTACGGCGTGCAGTGCTTCAGCCGCTACCCCGACCACATGAAGCAGCACGACTTCTTCAAGT
CCGCCATGCCCGAAGGCTACGTCCAGGAGCGCACCATCTTCTTCAAGGACGACGGCAACTACAAGACCCG
CGCCGAGGTGAAGTTCGAGGGCGACACCCTGGTGAACCGCATCGAGCTGAAGGGCATCGACTTCAAGGAG
GACGGCAACATCCTGGGGCACAAGCTGGAGTACAACTACAACAGCCACAACGTCTATATCATGGCCGACA
AGCAGAAGAACGGCATCAAGGTGAACTTCAAGATCCGCCACAACATCGAGGACGGCAGCGTGCAGCTCGC
CGACCACTACCAGCAGAACACCCCCATCGGCGACGGCCCCGTGCTGCTGCCCGACAACCACTACCTGAGC
ACCCAGTCCGCCCTGAGCAAAGACCCCAACGAGAAGCGCGATCACATGGTCCTGCTGGAGTTCGTGACCG
CCGCCGGGATCACTCTCGGCATGGACGAGCTGTACAAGTGATAAGAATTCGATATCAAGCTTATCGATAA
TCAACCTCTGGATTACAAAATTTGTGAAAGATTGACTGGTATTCTTAACTATGTTGCTCCTTTTACGCTA
TGTGGATACGCTGCTTTAATGCCTTTGTATCATGCTATTGCTTCCCGTATGGCTTTCATTTTCTCCTCCT
TGTATAAATCCTGGTTGCTGTCTCTTTATGAGGAGTTGTGGCCCGTTGTCAGGCAACGTGGCGTGGTGTG
CACTGTGTTTGCTGACGCAACCCCCACTGGTTGGGGCATTGCCACCACCTGTCAGCTCCTTTCCGGGACT
TTCGCTTTCCCCCTCCCTATTGCCACGGCGGAACTCATCGCCGCCTGCCTTGCCCGCTGCTGGACAGGGG
CTCGGCTGTTGGGCACTGACAATTCCGTGGTGTTGTCGGGGAAATCATCGTCCTTTCCTTGGCTGCTCGC
CTATGTTGCCACCTGGATTCTGCGCGGGACGTCCTTCTGCTACGTCCCTTCGGCCCTCAATCCAGCGGAC
CTTCCTTCCCGCGGCCTGCTGCCGGCTCTGCGGCCTCTTCCGCGTCTTCGCCTTCGCCCTCAGACGAGTC
GGATCTCCCTTTGGGCCGCCTCCCCGCATCGATACCGAGCGCTGCTCGAGAGATCTACGGGTGGCATCCC
TGTGACCCCTCCCCAGTGCCTCTCCTGGCCCTGGAAGTTGCCACTCCAGTGCCCACCAGCCTTGTCCTAA
TAAAATTAAGTTGCATCATTTTGTCTGACTAGGTGTCCTTCTATAATATTATGGGGTGGAGGGGGGTGGT
ATGGAGCAAGGGGCAAGTTGGGAAGACAACCTGTAGGGCCTGCGGGGTCTATTGGGAACCAAGCTGGAGT
GCAGTGGCACAATCTTGGCTCACTGCAATCTCCGCCTCCTGGGTTCAAGCGATTCTCCTGCCTCAGCCTC
CCGAGTTGTTGGGATTCCAGGCATGCATGACCAGGCTCAGCTAATTTTTGTTTTTTTGGTAGAGACGGGG
TTTCACCATATTGGCCAGGCTGGTCTCCAACTCCTAATCTCAGGTGATCTACCCACCTTGGCCTCCCAAA
TTGCTGGGATTACAGGCGTGAACCACTGCTCCCTTCCCTGTCCTTCTGATTTTGTAGGTAACCACGTGCG
GACCGAGCGGCCGCAGGAACCCCTAGTGATGGAGTTGGCCACTCCCTCTCTGCGCGCTCGCTCGCTCACT
GAGGCCGGGCGACCAAAGGTCGCCCGACGCCCGGGCTTTGCCCGGGCGGCCTCAGTGAGCGAGCGAGCGC
GCAGCTGCCTGCAGGGGCGCCTGATGCGGTATTTTCTCCTTACGCATCTGTGCGGTATTTCACACCGCAT
A
[95 nt withheld, positions 3712-3806]
T
[46 nt withheld, positions 3808-3853]
C
[141 nt withheld, positions 3855-3995]
CCTTTGACGTTGGAGTCCACGTTCTTT
[37 nt withheld, positions 4023-4059]
ACTCTATCTCGGGCTATTCTTTTGATTTATAAGGGATTTTGCCGATTTCGGTCTATTGGTTAAAAAATGA
GCTGATTTAACAAAAATTTAACGCGAATTTTAACAAAATATTAACGTTTACAATTTTATGGTGCACTCTC
AGTACAATCTGCTCTGATGCCGCATAGTTAAGCCAGCCCCGACACCCGCCAACACCCGCTGACGCGCCCT
GACGGGCTTGTCTGCTCCCGGCATCCGCTTACAGACAAGCTGTGACCGTCTCCGGGAGCTGCATGTGTCA
GAGGTTTTCACCGTCATCACCGAAACGCGCGAGACGAAAGGGCCTCGTGATACGCCTATTTTTATAGGTT
AATGTCATGATAATAATGGTTTCTTAGACGTCAGGTGGCACTTTTCGGGGAAATGTGCGCGGAACCCCTA
TTTGTTTATTTTTCTAAATACATTCAAATATGTATCCGCTCATGAGACAATAACCCTGATAAATGCTTCA
ATAATATTGAAAAAGGAAGAGTATGAGTATTCAACATTTCCGTGTCGCCCTTATTCCCTTTTTTGCGGCA
TTTTGCCTTCCTGTTTTTGCTCACCCAGAAACGCTGGTGAAAGTAAAAGATGCTGAAGATCAGTTGGGTG
CACGAGTGGGTTACATCGAACTGGATCTCAACAGCGGTAAGATCCTTGAGAGTTTTCGCCCCGAAGAACG
TTTTCCAATGATGAGCACTTTTAAAGTTCTGCTATGTGGCGCGGTATTATCCCGTATTGACGCCGGGCAA
GAGCAACTCGGTCGCCGCATACACTATTCTCAGAATGACTTGGTTGAGTACTCACCAGTCACAGAAAAGC
ATCTTACGGATGGCATGACAGTAAGAGAATTATGCAGTGCTGCCATAACCATGAGTGATAACACTGCGGC
CAACTTACTTCTGACAACGATCGGAGGACCGAAGGAGCTAACCGCTTTTTTGCACAACATGGGGGATCAT
GTAACTCGCCTTGATCGTTGGGAACCGGAGCTGAATGAAGCCATACCAAACGACGAGCGTGACACCACGA
TGCCTGTAGCAATGGCAACAACGTTGCGCAAACTATTAACTGGCGAACTACTTACTCTAGCTTCCCGGCA
ACAATTAATAGACTGGATGGAGGCGGATAAAGTTGCAGGACCACTTCTGCGCTCGGCCCTTCCGGCTGGC
TGGTTTATTGCTGATAAATCTGGAGCCGGTGAGCGTGGGTCTCGCGGTATCATTGCAGCACTGGGGCCAG
ATGGTAAGCCCTCCCGTATCGTAGTTATCTACACGACGGGGAGTCAGGCAACTATGGATGAACGAAATAG
ACAGATCGCTGAGATAGGTGCCTCACTGATTAAGCATTGGTAACTGTCAGACCAAGTTTACTCATATATA
CTTTAGATTGATTTAAAACTTCATTTTTAATTTAAAAGGATCTAGGTGAAGATCCTTTTTGATAATCTCA
TGACCAAAATCCCTTAACGTGAGTTTTCGTTCCACTGAGCGTCAGACCCCGTAGAAAAGATCAAAGGATC
TTCTTGAGATCCTTTTTTTCTGCGCGTAATCTGCTGCTTGCAAACAAAAAAACCACCGCTACCAGCGGTG
GTTTGTTTGCCGGATCAAGAGCTACCAACTCTTTTTCCGAAGGTAACTGGCTTCAGCAGAGCGCAGATAC
CAAATACTGTTCTTCTAGTGTAGCCGTAGTTAGGCCACCACTTCAAGAACTCTGTAGCACCGCCTACATA
CCTCGCTCTGCTAATCCTGTTACCAGTGGCTGCTGCCAGTGGCGATAAGTCGTGTCTTACCGGGTTGGAC
TCAAGACGATAGTTACCGGATAAGGCGCAGCGGTCGGGCTGAACGGGGGGTTCGTGCACACAGCCCAGCT
TGGAGCGAACGACCTACACCGAACTGAGATACCTACAGCGTGAGCTATGAGAAAGCGCCACGCTTCCCGA
AGGGAGAAAGGCGGACAGGTATCCGGTAAGCGGCAGGGTCGGAACAGGAGAGCGCACGAGGGAGCTTCCA
GGGGGAAACGCCTGGTATCTTTATAGTCCTGTCGGGTTTCGCCACCTCTGACTTGAGCGTCGATTTTTGT
GATGCTCGTCAGGGGGGCGGAGCCTATGGAAAAACGCCAGCAACGCGGCCTTTTTACGGTTCCTGGCCTT
TTGCTGGCCTTTTGCTCACATGTCCTGCAGGCAGCTGCGCGCTCGCTCGCTCACTGAGGCCGCCCGGGCG
TCGGGCGACCTTTGGTCGCCCGGCCTCAGTGAGCGAGCGAGCGCGCAGAGAGGGAGTGGCCAACTCCATC
ACTAGGGGTTCCT
Features (pLannotate 1.2.2; 18 found; start..end, strand, type, name):
    328..489     +  CDS            Ggt5 (fragment): GGT5_MOUSE - Also known as Ggtla1. Experimental evidence at protein level: Swiss-Prot protein existence level 1. Cleaves the gamma-glutamyl peptide bond of glutathione and glutathione-S-conjugate (By similarity). Converts leukotriene C4 (LTC4), a glutathione-S-conjugate, to leukotriene D4 (LTD4) (PubMed:9774450, PubMed:11463821, PubMed:12163373). Does not cleaves gamma-glutamyl compounds such as gamma-glutamyl leucine. May also catalyze a transpeptidation reaction in addition to the hydrolysis reaction, transferring the gamma-glutamyl moiety to an acceptor amino acid to form a new gamma-glutam
    588..608     +  CDS            VC155 (fragment): C-terminal fragment of mVenus for use in bimolecular fluorescence complementation (BiFC) (Kodama and Hu, 2010)
    611..642     +  promoter       minP: minimal TATA-box promoter with low basal activity
    702..1627    +  CDS            ChR2 (fragment): N-terminal fragment of channelrhodopsin-2 from the alga Chlamydomonas reinhardtii (Nagel et al., 2003) blue light-activated cation channel
   1632..2348    +  CDS            EGFP: EGFP is a basic (constitutively fluorescent) green fluorescent protein published in 1996, derived from Aequorea victoria. It is reported to be a rapidly-maturing weak dimer with moderate acid sensitivity.
   2355..2379    +  misc_feature   MCS (fragment): pBluescript multiple cloning site
   2379..2967    +  misc_feature   WPRE: woodchuck hepatitis virus posttranscriptional regulatory element
   2999..3475    +  polyA_signal   hGH poly(A) signal: human growth hormone polyadenylation signal
   3515..3655    +  repeat_region  AAV2 ITR: inverted terminal repeat of adeno-associated virus serotype 2 inverted
   3660..3711    -  misc_feature   bom (fragment): basis of mobility region from pBR322
   3730..4185    +  rep_origin     f1 ori (sequence partly withheld): f1 bacteriophage origin of replication; arrow indicates direction of (+) strand synthesis
   4186..4235    -  misc_feature   bom (fragment): basis of mobility region from pBR322
   4337..4372    -  CDS            rop (fragment): Rop protein, which maintains plasmids at low copy number; rop
   4467..4571    +  promoter       AmpR promoter: bla
   4572..5432    +  CDS            AmpR: β-lactamase; bla; confers resistance to ampicillin, carbenicillin, and related antibiotics
   5603..6191    +  rep_origin     ori: high-copy-number ColE1/pMB1/pBR322/pUC origin of replication
   6264..6291    +  repeat_region  AAV2 ITR (fragment): inverted terminal repeat of adeno-associated virus serotype 2 inverted
   6320..6347    +  repeat_region  AAV2 ITR (fragment): inverted terminal repeat of adeno-associated virus serotype 2 inverted
