[The description below was written by a language model from this plasmid's Addgene catalogue record and pLannotate feature annotations shown in this document.]
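Description:
184_pAAV-ProD15-CatCh-GFP-WPRE is an AAV transfer plasmid (pAAV backbone, 6,382 bp) designed for packaging a light-gated channel reporter cassette into recombinant adeno-associated virus. It is propagated in bacteria as a high-copy plasmid through a ColE1/pUC-type origin and selected with ampicillin via the β-lactamase gene; an f1/M13 phage origin is also present in the backbone. The expression cassette is flanked by AAV2 inverted terminal repeats, which provide the signals for replication and encapsidation of the vector genome. The automated annotation finds one complete ITR downstream of the cassette and only short ITR fragments upstream, which may simply reflect how repeat structures are sequenced or matched. The two feature tables, from the repository's sequencing and the depositor's sequence, describe the same molecule with different start coordinates.

The payload is CatCh-GFP, a fusion of the channelrhodopsin-2 L132C variant to EGFP, so that cells expressing the blue light-activated cation channel can also be identified by green fluorescence. Expression is driven by ProD15, a synthetic promoter. In the annotation this region appears as a stretch with similarity to the mouse Ggt5 locus followed by a minimal TATA-box promoter, suggesting a regulatory element placed upstream of a minimal core promoter, although the record does not state its design; a very short mVenus-fragment match there is probably spurious. Downstream, a WPRE enhances transcript stability and expression, and the human growth hormone polyadenylation signal terminates the transcript. The construct belongs to a collection of synthetic-promoter AAVs intended to target expression to particular neuronal and glial cell types in mouse, non-human primate and human retina; the record does not state which cell type ProD15 favours.
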