Addgene plasmid #125991: 184_pAAV-ProD15-CatCh-GFP-WPRE
Purpose: Targeting expression to neuronal and glial cell types in mice, non-human primates, and human retina
Depositing lab: Botond Roska. Depositing organization: Friedrich Miescher Institute for Biomedical Research. Publication: Targeting neuronal and glial cell types with synthetic promoter AAVs in mice, non-human primates and humans. Juttner J, Szabo A, Gross-Scherf B, Morikawa RK, Rompani SB, Hantz P, Szikra T, Esposti F, Cowan CS, Bharioke A, Patino-Alvarez CP, Keles O, Kusnyerik A, Azoulay T, Hartl D, Krebs AR, Schubeler D, Hajdu RI, Lukats A, Nemeth J, Nagy ZZ, Wu KC, Wu RH, Xiang L, Fang XL, Jin ZB, Goldblum D, Hasler PW, Scholl HPN, Krol J, Roska B. Nat Neurosci. 2019 Jul 8. pii: 10.1038/s41593-019-0431-2. doi: 10.1038/s41593-019-0431-2. PubMed 31285614.
Backbone
  Vector backbone: pAAV
  Vector type: AAV
Growth in bacteria
  Bacterial resistance: Ampicillin, 100 μg/mL
  Growth temperature: 37°C
  Growth strain: NEB Stable
  Copy number: High Copy
Gene/Insert
  Gene/Insert name: CatCh-GFP (alt name: ChR2(L132C)-EGFP)
  Species: Synthetic
  Promoter: ProD15
  Cloning method: Restriction Enzyme; 5′ cloning site Unknown (unknown if destroyed); 3′ cloning site Unknown (unknown if destroyed)
Terms and licenses: Academic/Nonprofit Terms; Industry Terms: Not Available to Industry
Depositor comments: Please visit https://www.biorxiv.org/content/early/2018/10/04/434720.full.pdf for BioRxiv preprint
How to cite: 184_pAAV-ProD15-CatCh-GFP-WPRE was a gift from Botond Roska (Addgene plasmid # 125991 ; http://n2t.net/addgene:125991 ; RRID:Addgene_125991)
